LOCUS       Exported 5401 bp ds-DNA circular SYN 12-MAY-2021
DEFINITION  synthetic circular DNA
ACCESSION   .
VERSION     .
KEYWORDS    pAJ08
SOURCE      synthetic DNA construct
  ORGANISM  synthetic DNA construct
REFERENCE   1 (bases 1 to 5401)
  TITLE     A series of vector constructs allowing cell- and tissue-specific
            transgene expression and co-transformation in Strongyloides
            stercoralis
REFERENCE   2 (bases 1 to 5401)
  AUTHORS   .
  TITLE     Direct Submission
  JOURNAL   Exported May 12, 2021 from SnapGene Server 1.1.58
            http://www.snapgene.com
FEATURES             Location/Qualifiers
     source          1..5401
                     /organism="synthetic DNA construct"
                     /mol_type="other DNA"
     CDS             complement(366..377)
                     /codon_start=1
                     /product="Factor Xa recognition and cleavage site"
                     /label=Factor Xa site
                     /translation="IEGR"
     primer_bind     complement(1339..1367)
                     /label=GFP-R
                     /note="GFP, reverse primer. Does NOT anneal to EGFP"
     primer_bind     2115..2135
                     /label=GFP-F
                     /note="GFP, forward primer. Does NOT anneal to EGFP"
     primer_bind     complement(2841..2863)
                     /label=pGEX 3'
                     /note="pGEX vectors, reverse primer"
     primer_bind     2963..2982
                     /label=pRS-marker
                     /note="pRS vectors, use to sequence yeast selectable
                     marker"
     primer_bind     complement(3060..3078)
                     /label=pBRforEco
                     /note="pBR322 vectors, upsteam of EcoRI site, forward
                     primer"
     promoter        3146..3250
                     /gene="bla"
                     /label=AmpR promoter
     CDS             3251..4111
                     /codon_start=1
                     /gene="bla"
                     /product="beta-lactamase"
                     /label=AmpR
                     /note="confers resistance to ampicillin, carbenicillin, and
                     related antibiotics"
                     /translation="MSIQHFRVALIPFFAAFCLPVFAHPETLVKVKDAEDQLGARVGYI
                     ELDLNSGKILESFRPEERFPMMSTFKVLLCGAVLSRIDAGQEQLGRRIHYSQNDLVEYS
                     PVTEKHLTDGMTVRELCSAAITMSDNTAANLLLTTIGGPKELTAFLHNMGDHVTRLDRW
                     EPELNEAIPNDERDTTMPVAMATTLRKLLTGELLTLASRQQLIDWMEADKVAGPLLRSA
                     LPAGWFIADKSGAGERGSRGIIAALGPDGKPSRIVVIYTTGSQATMDERNRQIAEIGAS
                     LIKHW"
     primer_bind     complement(3469..3488)
                     /label=Amp-R
                     /note="Ampicillin resistance gene, reverse primer"
     rep_origin      4282..4870
                     /direction=RIGHT
                     /label=ori
                     /note="high-copy-number ColE1/pMB1/pBR322/pUC origin of
                     replication"
     primer_bind     4771..4790
                     /label=pBR322ori-F
                     /note="pBR322 origin, forward primer"
     primer_bind     5024..5041
                     /label=L4440
                     /note="L4440 vector, forward primer"
     protein_bind    5158..5179
                     /label=CAP binding site
                     /bound_moiety="E. coli catabolite activator protein"
                     /note="CAP binding activates transcription in the presence
                     of cAMP."
     promoter        5194..5224
                     /label=lac promoter
                     /note="promoter for the E. coli lac operon"
     protein_bind    5232..5248
                     /label=lac operator
                     /bound_moiety="lac repressor encoded by lacI"
                     /note="The lac repressor binds to the lac operator to
                     inhibit transcription in E. coli. This inhibition can be
                     relieved by adding lactose or
                     isopropyl-beta-D-thiogalactopyranoside (IPTG)."
     primer_bind     5237..5259
                     /label=M13/pUC Reverse
                     /note="In lacZ gene"
     primer_bind     5256..5272
                     /label=M13 rev
                     /note="common sequencing primer, one of multiple similar
                     variants"
     primer_bind     5256..5272
                     /label=M13 Reverse
                     /note="In lacZ gene. Also called M13-rev"
ORIGIN
        1 aagcttgatt atcgtagtga gaggacgtgt agagataata aatttcccaa cttaatctat
       61 tataggaact tagttaaaaa tgattgtatt ggtcctcttt gtgaaagtgt ggaaaagagg
      121 tacctcgtag tttttttctt ctcaattctc atcatcaccc tgtgtaacat cacatctcat
      181 atagagaaat cgcgactttt attgcttagc atatactttg taagttgttt tcactgaggc
      241 tttgtccatc acacgctaca cattatcgct gttattttta ttatttatat ttattagtaa
      301 taatattaaa taaacacata ggaattttgt ctttgttggc ccttccagcc taaatagtta
      361 taaaatctac cttctattat acatacgcat atgttattta aaaagttgaa gtgatttctc
      421 ttctacagaa actacacatt tatcttctta ttttcttcca aacatatagc aataataatt
      481 taaaactttt tcttactcct cccagagttt gttaagttga tcatatttaa aattcttctg
      541 tcttctacaa caaataatat atttattata acaccaacta cctcgttcca agtattacgt
      601 aggagcatat acataccaca atgcttagga aatggggcgg ttatgatata acattatttc
      661 aatgtaacat tcttttttac cacatatatt ttctactgaa ttctgaaaac tcaatttcaa
      721 acctcctata tatatatatt gttaggcact tctaagatta taattcattt aactctctta
      781 aatttatcta ttttaaattt ttcctttttt gtattattta tactattata tcgaaacttt
      841 attattacat gtactattta acttttattt tcttatataa taataatact aaataataac
      901 tgataatcgt atctgtagag attattgaat tgtgattagt aatgtaaagt aaatctatat
      961 taagatatct caaagatgca ctcaagttat ttgaaaaatt tcttatacat agattaatac
     1021 ttatattaag aaactttaaa aaaaagtttt aaataaaaaa aaaaattcac aattgtacta
     1081 ttttatcttg tcgttcagtt tatcaccgta gtatttttat ggctagtaat attcatcatt
     1141 tttagataaa ctaacttgct atagaaaatg tgtgacgaag aggttgccgc tgcaggtcga
     1201 ctagaggatc cccgggattg gccaaaggac ccaaaggtat gtttcgaatg atactaacat
     1261 aacatagaac attttcagga ggacccttgg agggtaccgg tagaaaaaat gagtaaagga
     1321 gaagaacttt tcactggagt tgtcccaatt cttgttgaat tagatggtga tgttaatggg
     1381 cacaaatttt ctgtcagtgg agagggtgaa ggtgatgcaa catacggaaa acttaccctt
     1441 aaatttattt gcactactgg aaaactacct gttccatggg taagtttaaa catatatata
     1501 ctaactaacc ctgattattt aaattttcag ccaacacttg tcactacttt ctgttatggt
     1561 gttcaatgct tctcgagata cccagatcat atgaaacggc atgacttttt caagagtgcc
     1621 atgcccgaag gttatgtaca ggaaagaact atatttttca aagatgacgg gaactacaag
     1681 acacgtaagt ttaaacagtt cggtactaac taaccataca tatttaaatt ttcaggtgct
     1741 gaagtcaagt ttgaaggtga tacccttgtt aatagaatcg agttaaaagg tattgatttt
     1801 aaagaagatg gaaacattct tggacacaaa ttggaataca actataactc acacaatgta
     1861 tacatcatgg cagacaaaca aaagaatgga atcaaagttg taagtttaaa catgatttta
     1921 ctaactaact aatctgattt aaattttcag aacttcaaaa ttagacacaa cattgaagat
     1981 ggaagcgttc aactagcaga ccattatcaa caaaatactc caattggcga tggccctgtc
     2041 cttttaccag acaaccatta cctgtccaca caatctgccc tttcgaaaga tcccaacgaa
     2101 aagagagacc acatggtcct tcttgagttt gtaacagctg ctgggattac acatggcatg
     2161 gatgaactat acaaatagca ttcgtagaat tcctaggaat ttattttgat aagtctcgcg
     2221 tattttattt gtaataatnt tataataaga tcaatttaca tttatactga taaaattgac
     2281 acaattacac tttttattat aaaatatttt aaaatatttc tatcaaaagg tttatttttg
     2341 ttttaaatat aatggttttt tttgtaaaaa atacttattt cgtttgataa tctttattca
     2401 gagatttgaa taattttaaa taaagtagtt tagttttcat ataaaagtta atggtatata
     2461 taaatattta aatagtaaag attgaatcag tattcaaaat gacacctaaa agttattcta
     2521 tttctagcta taacaataat aataaagata attatgatac agatttagaa aaaaaaataa
     2581 ggttaaatta attaattcta tttttaatta aaatgattta agggagttaa atgaaacaga
     2641 aacagattgg gtctctatat atttagttta tgtaatgtta ttttttggtg gaatacaaat
     2701 aacggtatat tttacttcaa tgtggccata cttatcaaca ataaatagta aggcaaatgt
     2761 agatacttta gggtgggttg tagcactagt cggccgtacg ggccctttcg tctcgcgcgt
     2821 ttcggtgatg acggtgaaaa cctctgacac atgcagctcc cggagacggt cacagcttgt
     2881 ctgtaagcgg atgccgggag cagacaagcc cgtcagggcg cgtcagcggg tgttggcggg
     2941 tgtcggggct ggcttaacta tgcggcatca gagcagattg tactgagagt gcaccatatg
     3001 cggtgtgaaa taccgcacag atgcgtaagg agaaaatacc gcatcaggcg gccttaaggg
     3061 cctcgtgata cgcctatttt tataggttaa tgtcatgata ataatggttt cttagacgtc
     3121 aggtggcact tttcggggaa atgtgcgcgg aacccctatt tgtttatttt tctaaataca
     3181 ttcaaatatg tatccgctca tgagacaata accctgataa atgcttcaat aatattgaaa
     3241 aaggaagagt atgagtattc aacatttccg tgtcgccctt attccctttt ttgcggcatt
     3301 ttgccttcct gtttttgctc acccagaaac gctggtgaaa gtaaaagatg ctgaagatca
     3361 gttgggtgca cgagtgggtt acatcgaact ggatctcaac agcggtaaga tccttgagag
     3421 ttttcgcccc gaagaacgtt ttccaatgat gagcactttt aaagttctgc tatgtggcgc
     3481 ggtattatcc cgtattgacg ccgggcaaga gcaactcggt cgccgcatac actattctca
     3541 gaatgacttg gttgagtact caccagtcac agaaaagcat cttacggatg gcatgacagt
     3601 aagagaatta tgcagtgctg ccataaccat gagtgataac actgcggcca acttacttct
     3661 gacaacgatc ggaggaccga aggagctaac cgcttttttg cacaacatgg gggatcatgt
     3721 aactcgcctt gatcgttggg aaccggagct gaatgaagcc ataccaaacg acgagcgtga
     3781 caccacgatg cctgtagcaa tggcaacaac gttgcgcaaa ctattaactg gcgaactact
     3841 tactctagct tcccggcaac aattaataga ctggatggag gcggataaag ttgcaggacc
     3901 acttctgcgc tcggcccttc cggctggctg gtttattgct gataaatctg gagccggtga
     3961 gcgtgggtct cgcggtatca ttgcagcact ggggccagat ggtaagccct cccgtatcgt
     4021 agttatctac acgacgggga gtcaggcaac tatggatgaa cgaaatagac agatcgctga
     4081 gataggtgcc tcactgatta agcattggta actgtcagac caagtttact catatatact
     4141 ttagattgat ttaaaacttc atttttaatt taaaaggatc taggtgaaga tcctttttga
     4201 taatctcatg accaaaatcc cttaacgtga gttttcgttc cactgagcgt cagaccccgt
     4261 agaaaagatc aaaggatctt cttgagatcc tttttttctg cgcgtaatct gctgcttgca
     4321 aacaaaaaaa ccaccgctac cagcggtggt ttgtttgccg gatcaagagc taccaactct
     4381 ttttccgaag gtaactggct tcagcagagc gcagatacca aatactgtcc ttctagtgta
     4441 gccgtagtta ggccaccact tcaagaactc tgtagcaccg cctacatacc tcgctctgct
     4501 aatcctgtta ccagtggctg ctgccagtgg cgataagtcg tgtcttaccg ggttggactc
     4561 aagacgatag ttaccggata aggcgcagcg gtcgggctga acggggggtt cgtgcacaca
     4621 gcccagcttg gagcgaacga cctacaccga actgagatac ctacagcgtg agcattgaga
     4681 aagcgccacg cttcccgaag ggagaaaggc ggacaggtat ccggtaagcg gcagggtcgg
     4741 aacaggagag cgcacgaggg agcttccagg gggaaacgcc tggtatcttt atagtcctgt
     4801 cgggtttcgc cacctctgac ttgagcgtcg atttttgtga tgctcgtcag gggggcggag
     4861 cctatggaaa aacgccagca acgcggcctt tttacggttc ctggcctttt gctggccttt
     4921 tgctcacatg ttctttcctg cgttatcccc tgattctgtg gataaccgta ttaccgcctt
     4981 tgagtgagct gataccgctc gccgcagccg aacgaccgag cgcagcgagt cagtgagcga
     5041 ggaagcggaa gagcgcccaa tacgcaaacc gcctctcccc gcgcgttggc cgattcatta
     5101 atgcagctgg cacgacaggt ttcccgactg gaaagcgggc agtgagcgca acgcaattaa
     5161 tgtgagttag ctcactcatt aggcacccca ggctttacac tttatgcttc cggctcgtat
     5221 gttgtgtgga attgtgagcg gataacaatt tcacacagga aacagctatg accatgatta
     5281 cgccaagctg taagtttaaa catgatctta ctaactaact attctcattt aaattttcag
     5341 agcttaaaaa tggctgaaat cactcacaac gatggatacg ctaacaactt ggaaatgaaa
     5401 t
//
