[The description below was written by a language model from this plasmid's Addgene catalogue record and the feature table of its GenBank file.]
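Description:
pAJ08 is a worm-expression plasmid for transgenesis in the parasitic nematode Strongyloides stercoralis. It is built on the pAJ04 backbone (about 4.2 kb) and totals about 5.4 kb. It is propagated in E. coli through a high-copy ColE1/pUC-type origin and selected with ampicillin via the bla (AmpR) gene and its own promoter. Remnants of a pUC-style cloning region are also annotated: the lac promoter, lac operator, CAP binding site and M13 reverse primer sites. These lie just upstream of the point where the insert was placed and serve mainly as sequencing landmarks.

The insert is an approximately 1.2 kb fragment carrying the S. stercoralis actin promoter (Ss act-2), cloned between HindIII and PstI sites that were both preserved. The backbone supplies a GFP coding region downstream, so the parasite's own actin regulatory sequence drives the fluorescent reporter. The feature table does not annotate the promoter or the GFP open reading frame. It does mark GFP-specific primer sites, noted as not matching EGFP, which places a non-enhanced GFP variant in the expected region. A short Factor Xa site annotated on the complementary strand falls within the region the promoter insert would be expected to occupy and is probably an incidental sequence match.

The 3' UTR or terminator following GFP is not stated in the fields or the feature table. However, the associated publication title describes a vector series built around a common multifunctional 3' UTR, and the depositor's comments stress that successful transgenesis in this species requires endogenous non-coding control elements. pAJ08 belongs to that series and is used for cell- and tissue-specific reporter expression and for co-transformation experiments in S. stercoralis.
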