Addgene plasmid #14912: pAJ08
Depositing lab: James Lok. Depositing organization: University of Pennsylvania. Publication: Strongyloides stercoralis: cell- and tissue-specific transgene expression and co-transformation with vector constructs incorporating a common multifunctional 3' UTR. Junio AB, Li X, Massey HC, Nolan TJ, Todd Lamitina S, Sundaram MV, Lok JB. Exp Parasitol. 2008 Feb . 118(2):253-65. 10.1016/j.exppara.2007.08.018 PubMed 17945217.
Backbone
  Vector backbone: pAJ04
  Backbone size w/o insert (bp): 4224
  Vector type: Worm Expression
Growth in bacteria
  Bacterial resistance: Ampicillin, 100 μg/mL
  Growth temperature: 37°C
  Growth strain: DH5alpha
  Copy number: Unknown
Gene/Insert
  Gene/Insert name: strongyloides stercoralis actin promoter (alt name: Ss act-2)
  Species: S. stercoralis
  Insert size (bp): 1183
  GenBank ID: EF587761
  Tag / fusion protein: GFP (C terminal on backbone)
  Cloning method: Restriction Enzyme; 5′ cloning site HindIII (not destroyed); 3′ cloning site PstI (not destroyed)
  Sequencing primers: 5′ M13
Terms and licenses: Academic/Nonprofit Terms; Industry Terms: Not Available to Industry
Depositor comments: PAPER:Int J Parasitol. 2006 May 31;36(6):671-9. Epub 2006 Feb 7 Successful transgenesis of the parasitic nematode Strongyloides stercoralis requires endogenous non-coding control elements.
How to cite: pAJ08 was a gift from James Lok (Addgene plasmid # 14912 ; http://n2t.net/addgene:14912 ; RRID:Addgene_14912)
