>Addgene plasmid #14912 | pAJ08 | addgene partial sequence | sequence record 57510 | GFP-F 5'-GGTCCTTCTTGAGTTTGTAAC-3'
GATGAACTATACAAATAGCATTCGTAGAATTCCTAGGAATTTATTTTGATAAGTCTCGCGTATTTTATTT
GTAATAATCTTTTTATAAGATCAATTTACATTTATACTGATAAAATTGACACAATTACACTTTTTATTAT
AAAATATTTTAAAATATTTCTATCAAAAGGTTTATTTTTGTTTTAAATATAATGGTTTTTTTTGTAAAAA
ATACTTATTTCGTTTGATAATCTTTATTCAGAGATTTGAATAATTTTAAATAAAGTAGTTTAGTTTTCAT
ATAAAAGTTAATGGTATATATAAATATTTAAATAGTAAAGATTGAATCAGTATTCAAAATGACACCTAAA
AGTTATTCTATTTCTAGCTATAACAATAATAATAAAGATAATTATGATACAGATTTAGAAAAAAAAATAA
GGTTAAATTAATTAATTCTATTTTTAATTAAAATGATTTAAGGGAGTTAAATGAAACAGAAACAGATTGG
GTCTCTATATATTTAGTTTATGTAATGTTATTTTTTGGTGGAATACAAATAACGGTATATTTTACTTCAA
TGTGGCCATACTTATCAACAATAAATAGTAAGGCAAATGTAGATACTTTAGGGTGGGTTGTAGCACTAGT
CGGCCGTACGGGCCCTTTCGTCTCGCGCGTTTCGGTGATGACGGTGAAAACCTCTGACACATGCAGCTCC
CGGAGACGGTCACAGCTTGTCTGTAAGCGGATGCCGGGAGCAGACAAGCCCGTCAGGGCGCGTCAGCGGG
TGTTGGCGGGTGTCGGGGCTGGCTTAACTATGCGGCATCAGAGCAGATTGTACTGAGAGTGCACCATATG
CGGTGTGAA
