>Addgene plasmid #14912 | pAJ08 | addgene partial sequence | sequence record 57512 | GFPfusionREV 5'-CTCCACTGACAGAAAATTTG-3'
AGAATTGGGACAACTCCAGTGAAAAGTTCTTCTCCTTTACTCATTTTTTCTACCGGTACCCTCCAAGGGT
CCTCCTGAAAATGTTCTATGTTATGTTAGTATCATTCGAAACATACCTTTGGGTCCTTTGGCCAATCCCG
GGGATCCTCTAGTCGACCTGCAGCGGCAACCTCTTCGTCACACATTTTCTATAGCAAGTTAGTTTATCTA
AAAATGATGAATATTACTAGCCATAAAAATACTACGGTGATAAACTGAACGACAAGATAAAATAGTACAA
TTGTGAATTTTTTTTTTTATTTAAAACTTTTTTTTAAAGTTTCTTAATATAAGTATTAATCTATGTATAA
GAAATTTTTCAAATAACTTGAGTGCATCTTTGAGATATCTTAATATAGATTTACTTTACATTACTAATCA
CAATTCAATAATCTCTACAGATACGATTATCAGTTATTATTTAGTATTATTATTATATAAGAAAATAAAA
GTTAAATAGTACATGTAATAATAAAGTTTCGATATAATAGTATAAATAATACAAAAAAGGAAAAATTTAA
AATAGATAAATTTAAGAGAGTTAAATGAATTATAATCTTAGAAGTGCCTAACAATATATATATATAGGAG
GTTTGAAATTGAGTTTTCAGAATTCAGTAGAAAATATATGTGGTAAAAAAGAATGTTACATTGAAATAAT
GTTATATCATAACCGCCCCATTTCCTAAGCATTGTGGTATGTATATGCTCCTACGTAATACTTGGAACGA
GGTAGTTGGTGTTATAATAAATATATTATTTGTTGTAGAAGACAGAAGAATTTTAAATATGATCA
