>Addgene plasmid #14912 | pAJ08 | addgene partial sequence | sequence record 57519 | M13_pUC_rev
GATTACGCCAAGCTGTAAGTTTAAACATGATCTTACTAACTAACTATTCTCATTTAAATTTTCAGAGCTT
AAAAATGGCTGAAATCACTCACAACGATGGATACGCTAACAACTTGGAAATGAAATAAGCTTGATTATCG
TAGTGAGAGGACGTGTAGAGATAATAAATTTCCCAACTTAATCTATTATAGGAACTTAGTTAAAAATGAT
TGTATTGGTCCTCTTTGTGAAAGTGTGGAAAAGAGGTACCTCGTAGTTTTTTTCTTCTCAATTCTCATCA
TCACCCTGTGTAACATCACATCTCATATAGAGAAATCGCGACTTTTATTGCTTAGCATATACTTTGTAAG
TTGTTTTCACTGAGGCTTTGTCCATCACACGCTACACATTATCGCTGTTATTTTTATTATTTATATTTAT
TAGTAATAATATTAAATAAACACATAGGAATTTTGTCTTTGTTGGCCCTTCCAGCCTAAATAGTTATAAA
ATCTACCTTCTATTATACATACGCATATGTTATTTAAAAAGTTGAAGTGATTTCTCTTCTACAGAAACTA
CACATTTATCTTCTTATTTTCTTCCAAACATATAGCAATAATAATTTAAAACTTTTTCTTACTCCTCCCA
GAGTTTGTTAAGTTGATCATATTTAAAATTCTTCTGTCTTCTACAACAAATAATATATTTATTATAACAC
CAACTACCTCGTTCCAAGTATTACGTAGGAGCATATACATACCACAATGCTTAGGAAATGGGGCGGTTAT
GATATAACATTATTTCAATGTAACATTCTTTTTTACCACATATATTT
